>Addgene plasmid #211447 | pFastBac1-C17orf53-FLAG | addgene full sequence | sequence record 419421 | Addgene NGS Result
GGCGAATGGG
[124 nt withheld, positions 11-134]
C
[91 nt withheld, positions 136-226]
A
[49 nt withheld, positions 228-276]
CCTTTGACGTTGGAGTCCACGTTCTT
[37 nt withheld, positions 303-339]
ACCCTATCTCGGTCTATTCTTTTGATTTATAAGGGATTTTGCCGATTTCGGCCTATTGGTTAAAAAATGA
GCTGATTTAACAAAAATTTAACGCGAATTTTAACAAAATATTAACGCTTACAATTTAGGTGGCACTTTTC
GGGGAAATGTGCGCGGAACCCCTATTTGTTTATTTTTCTAAATACATTCAAATATGTATCCGCTCATGAG
ACAATAACCCTGATAAATGCTTCAATAATATTGAAAAAGGAAGAGTATGAGTATTCAACATTTCCGTGTC
GCCCTTATTCCCTTTTTTGCGGCATTTTGCCTTCCTGTTTTTGCTCACCCAGAAACGCTGGTGAAAGTAA
AAGATGCTGAAGATCAGTTGGGTGCACGAGTGGGTTACATCGAACTGGATCTCAACAGCGGTAAGATCCT
TGAGAGTTTTCGCCCCGAAGAACGTTTTCCAATGATGAGCACTTTTAAAGTTCTGCTATGTGGCGCGGTA
TTATCCCGTATTGACGCCGGGCAAGAGCAACTCGGTCGCCGCATACACTATTCTCAGAATGACTTGGTTG
AGTACTCACCAGTCACAGAAAAGCATCTTACGGATGGCATGACAGTAAGAGAATTATGCAGTGCTGCCAT
AACCATGAGTGATAACACTGCGGCCAACTTACTTCTGACAACGATCGGAGGACCGAAGGAGCTAACCGCT
TTTTTGCACAACATGGGGGATCATGTAACTCGCCTTGATCGTTGGGAACCGGAGCTGAATGAAGCCATAC
CAAACGACGAGCGTGACACCACGATGCCTGTAGCAATGGCAACAACGTTGCGCAAACTATTAACTGGCGA
ACTACTTACTCTAGCTTCCCGGCAACAATTAATAGACTGGATGGAGGCGGATAAAGTTGCAGGACCACTT
CTGCGCTCGGCCCTTCCGGCTGGCTGGTTTATTGCTGATAAATCTGGAGCCGGTGAGCGTGGGTCTCGCG
GTATCATTGCAGCACTGGGGCCAGATGGTAAGCCCTCCCGTATCGTAGTTATCTACACGACGGGGAGTCA
GGCAACTATGGATGAACGAAATAGACAGATCGCTGAGATAGGTGCCTCACTGATTAAGCATTGGTAACTG
TCAGACCAAGTTTACTCATATATACTTTAGATTGATTTAAAACTTCATTTTTAATTTAAAAGGATCTAGG
TGAAGATCCTTTTTGATAATCTCATGACCAAAATCCCTTAACGTGAGTTTTCGTTCCACTGAGCGTCAGA
CCCCGTAGAAAAGATCAAAGGATCTTCTTGAGATCCTTTTTTTCTGCGCGTAATCTGCTGCTTGCAAACA
AAAAAACCACCGCTACCAGCGGTGGTTTGTTTGCCGGATCAAGAGCTACCAACTCTTTTTCCGAAGGTAA
CTGGCTTCAGCAGAGCGCAGATACCAAATACTGTTCTTCTAGTGTAGCCGTAGTTAGGCCACCACTTCAA
GAACTCTGTAGCACCGCCTACATACCTCGCTCTGCTAATCCTGTTACCAGTGGCTGCTGCCAGTGGCGAT
AAGTCGTGTCTTACCGGGTTGGACTCAAGACGATAGTTACCGGATAAGGCGCAGCGGTCGGGCTGAACGG
GGGGTTCGTGCACACAGCCCAGCTTGGAGCGAACGACCTACACCGAACTGAGATACCTACAGCGTGAGCT
ATGAGAAAGCGCCACGCTTCCCGAAGGGAGAAAGGCGGACAGGTATCCGGTAAGCGGCAGGGTCGGAACA
GGAGAGCGCACGAGGGAGCTTCCAGGGGGAAACGCCTGGTATCTTTATAGTCCTGTCGGGTTTCGCCACC
TCTGACTTGAGCGTCGATTTTTGTGATGCTCGTCAGGGGGGCGGAGCCTATGGAAAAACGCCAGCAACGC
GGCCTTTTTACGGTTCCTGGCCTTTTGCTGGCCTTTTGCTCACATGTTCTTTCCTGCGTTATCCCCTGAT
TCTGTGGATAACCGTATTACCGCCTTTGAGTGAGCTGATACCGCTCGCCGCAGCCGAACGACCGAGCGCA
GCGAGTCAGTGAGCGAGGAAGCGGAAGAGCGCCTGATGCGGTATTTTCTCCTTACGCATCTGTGCGGTAT
TTCACACCGCATAGACCAGCCGCGTAACCTGGCAAAATCGGTTACGGTTGAGTAATAAATGGATGCCCTG
CGTAAGCGGGTGTGGGCGGACAATAAAGTCTTAAACTGAACAAAATAGATCTAAACTATGACAATAAAGT
CTTAAACTAGACAGAATAGTTGTAAACTGAAATCAGTCCAGTTATGCTGTGAAAAAGCATACTGGACTTT
TGTTATGGCTAAAGCAAACTCTTCATTTTCTGAAGTGCAAATTGCCCGTCGTATTAAAGAGGGGCGTGGC
CAAGGGCATGGTAAAGACTATATTCGCGGCGTTGTGACAATTTACCGAACAACTCCGCGGCCGGGAAGCC
GATCTCGGCTTGAACGAATTGTTAGGTGGCGGTACTTGGGTCGATATCAAAGTGCATCACTTCTTCCCGT
ATGCCCAACTTTGTATAGAGAGCCACTGCGGGATCGTCACCGTAATCTGCTTGCACGTAGATCACATAAG
CACCAAGCGCGTTGGCCTCATGCTTGAGGAGATTGATGAGCGCGGTGGCAATGCCCTGCCTCCGGTGCTC
GCCGGAGACTGCGAGATCATAGATATAGATCTCACTACGCGGCTGCTCAAACTTGGGCAGAACGTAAGCC
GCGAGAGCGCCAACAACCGCTTCTTGGTCGAAGGCAGCAAGCGCGATGAATGTCTTACTACGGAGCAAGT
TCCCGAGGTAATCGGAGTCCGGCTGATGTTGGGAGTAGGTGGCTACGTCTCCGAACTCACGACCGAAAAG
ATCAAGAGCAGCCCGCATGGATTTGACTTGGTCAGGGCCGAGCCTACATGTGCGAATGATGCCCATACTT
GAGCCACCTAACTTTGTTTTAGGGCGACTGCCCTGCTGCGTAACATCGTTGCTGCTGCGTAACATCGTTG
CTGCTCCATAACATCAAACATCGACCCACGGCGTAACGCGCTTGCTGCTTGGATGCCCGAGGCATAGACT
GTACAAAAAAACAGTCATAACAAGCCATGAAAACCGCCACTGCGCCGTTACCACCGCTGCGTTCGGTCAA
GGTTCTGGACCAGTTGCGTGAGCGCATACGCTACTTGCATTACAGTTTACGAACCGAACAGGCTTATGTC
AACTGGGTTCGTGCCTTCATCCGTTTCCACGGTGTGCGTCACCCGGCAACCTTGGGCAGCAGCGAAGTCG
AGGCATTTCTGTCCTGGCTGGCGAACGAGCGCAAGGTTTCGGTCTCCACGCATCGTCAGGCATTGGCGGC
CTTGCTGTTCTTCTACGGCAAGGTGCTGTGCACGGATCTGCCCTGGCTTCAGGAGATCGGAAGACCTCGG
CCGTCGCGGCGCTTGCCGGTGGTGCTGACCCCGGATGAAGTGGTTCGCATCCTCGGTTTTCTGGAAGGCG
AGCATCGTTTGTTCGCCCAGGACTCTAGCTATAGTTCTAGTGGTTGGCTACGTATACTCCGGAATATTAA
TAGATCATGGAGATAATTAAAATGATAACCATCTCGCAAATAAATAAGTATTTTACTGTTTTCGTAACAG
TTTTGTAATAAAAAAACCTATAAATATTCCGGATTATTCATACCGTCCCACCATCGGGCGCGGATCCCGG
TCCGAAGCGCGCGGAATTCTCATGGCGTGCAGTTTGCAGAAGCTGTTTGCTGTGGAAGAGGAGTTTGAAG
ATGAGGATTTCTTGTCTGCTGTGGAGGATGCAGAGAACCGGTTTACTGGCTCACTGCCTGTGAATGCTGG
GCGCCTGAGACCTGTCTCTTCTAGGCCACAGGAGACTGTGCAGGCACAGTCCTCCAGGCTGCTGCTGTTA
CACCCCACTGCTCCCTCAGAGGCTTTGGGCCTGCCAGACTTGGACCTCTGCCTCCCTGCCTCCAGCACGC
CCAGTGCTGACAGCCGTCCATCATGCATAGGAGCAGCTCCCCTAAGGCCTGTCTCTACTTCCAGCAGCTG
GATTGGCAATCAGAGAAGAGTGACAGTGACAGAAGTGCTCAGAGAGACAGCAAGACCTCAGTCCTCAGCC
TTACACCCCCTACTCACCTTTGAGAGCCAACAGCAGCAAGTTGGTGGCTTTGAGGGGCCTGAACAAGACG
AATTTGATAAAGTCCTGGCAAGCATGGAGTTGGAGGAGCCTGGCATGGAGCTGGAATGTGGAGTCAGCAG
TGAGGCCATACCAATCCTGCCTGCCCAGCAGCGGGAGGGTTCAGTATTGGCTAAAAAAGCCCGGGTAGTT
GATCTGAGTGGATCTTGCCAGAAGGGGCCTGTGCCTGCCATCCACAAAGCGGGTATCATGTCCGCCCAGG
ATGAGTCTCTAGATCCTGTCATCCAATGTAGGACTCCACGACCCCCCTTGAGACCTGGTGCTGTGGGTCA
CCTTCCTGTTCCAACTGCCTTAACAGTTCCCACTCAGCAACTCCACTGGGAAGTCTGTCCGCAACGCTCC
CCTGTTCAAGCACTTCAGCCTCTCCAAGCTGCTAGAGGGACCATTCAGAGCAGCCCTCAAAATCGTTTCC
CTTGTCAGCCATTCCAGTCTCCAAGTTCCTGGTTAAGTGGCAAAGCTCATTTACCCAGACCTCGAACTCC
CAACTCAAGCTGTTCTACTCCCTCAAGGACTAGCTCTGGATTATTTCCTCGGATACCCTTACAACCGCAA
GCTCCAGTGTCTTCCATTGGGTCTCCTGTTGGTACCCCAAAAGGTCCCCAGGGAGCTCTGCAGACACCCA
TAGTCACCAACCACCTGGTGCAGCTAGTCACTGCTGCCAGCCGGACACCCCAGCAGCCCACCCATCCCTC
CACCCGAGCCAAAACTCGCCGTTTCCCTGGCCCAGCTGGGATCCTGCCTCACCAGCAGAGTGGGAGAAGT
CTGGAGGACATCATGGTTTCCGCGCCCCAAACTCCAACCCATGGTGCTCTGGCTAAATTCCAGACAGAGA
TTGTTGCTAGTTCCCAGGCATCTGTGGAGGAGGATTTTGGGCGAGGGCCCTGGCTGACCATGAAATCCAC
GCTAGGCCTGGATGAGAGAGACCCTAGCTGCTTCCTCTGTACCTACAGCATTGTCATGGTGCTGCGCAAG
GCAGCCCTGAAGCAGCTTCCTAGGAACAAGGTCCCCAACATGGCGGTGATGATCAAGTCCCTGACTCGGA
GCACAATGGACGCCAGTGTGGTTTTCAAGGACCCCACGGGAGAGATGCAGGGGACGGTGCACAGGTTGCT
GCTGGAGACGTGCCAGAATGAGCTGAAGCCTGGCTCAGTGCTGCTGCTGAAGCAGATTGGAGTGTTTTCT
CCTTCACTTCGAAATCACTACCTCAACGTGACACCCAACAACCTGGTCCATATTTACAGCCCGGATTCTG
GGGATGGGAGCTTCCTCAAGCCATCTCAGCCCTTCCCCAAGGATTCAGGGAGCTTCCAGCATGATGTGGC
TGCAAAGCCCGAGAAAGGCTTCAGAACAGCACAGAACCTAGAGGCAGAGGCGTCCCCTGAGGAAGAACTC
CCAGAAGCAGATGACCTGGATGGACTCCTGAGTGAGCTTCCTGAAGACTTCTTCTGTGGGACCAGTAGTG
ACTACAAAGACGATGACGACAAGTGAGTCGACGAGCTCACTAGTCGCGGCCGCTTTCGAATCTAGAGCCT
GCAGTCTCGAGGCATGCGGTACCAAGCTTGTCGAGAAGTACTAGAGGATCATAATCAGCCATACCACATT
TGTAGAGGTTTTACTTGCTTTAAAAAACCTCCCACACCTCCCCCTGAACCTGAAACATAAAATGAATGCA
ATTGTTGTTGTTAACTTGTTTATTGCAGCTTATAATGGTTACAAATAAAGCAATAGCATCACAAATTTCA
CAAATAAAGCATTTTTTTCACTGCATTCTAGTTGTGGTTTGTCCAAACTCATCAATGTATCTTATCATGT
CTGGATCTGATCACTGCTTGAGCCTAGGAGATCCGAACCAGATAAGTGAAATCTAGTTCCAAACTATTTT
GTCATTTTTAATTTTCGTATTAGCTTACGACGCTACACCCAGTTCCCATCTATTTTGTCACTCTTCCCTA
AATAATCCTTAAAAACTCCATTTCCACCCCTCCCAGTTCCCAACTATTTTGTCCGCCCACAGCGGGGCAT
TTTTCTTCCTGTTATGTTTTTAATCAAACATCCTGCCAACTCCATGTGACAAACCGTCATCTTCGGCTAC
TTTTTCTCTGTCACAGAATGAAAATTTTTCTGTCATCTCTTCGTTATTAATGTTTGTAATTGACTGAATA
TCAACGCTTATTTGCAGCCTGAAT
Features (pLannotate 1.2.2; 15 found; start..end, strand, type, name):
     11..465     +  rep_origin     f1 ori (sequence partly withheld): f1 bacteriophage origin of replication; arrow indicates direction of (+) strand synthesis
    491..595     +  promoter       AmpR promoter: bla
    596..1456    +  CDS            AmpR: β-lactamase; bla; confers resistance to ampicillin, carbenicillin, and related antibiotics
   1627..2215    +  rep_origin     ori: high-copy-number ColE1/pMB1/pBR322/pUC origin of replication
   2401..2452    -  misc_feature   bom (fragment): basis of mobility region from pBR322
   2520..2744    -  mobile_element Tn7R: mini-Tn7 element (right end of the Tn7 transposon) Tn7
   2811..3344    -  CDS            GmR: gentamycin acetyltransferase; aacC1; confers resistance to gentamycin
   3533..3561    -  promoter       Pc promoter: intI1 (promoter lies within the coding sequence); class 1 integron promoter
   3539..3886    -  CDS            YPR2_ECOLX (fragment): Protein predicted: Swiss-Prot protein existence level 4. From Escherichia coli.
   3913..4004    +  promoter       polyhedrin promoter: polh from Autographa californica; promoter for the baculovirus polyhedrin gene
   4071..6008    +  CDS            HROB: HROB_HUMAN - Also known as C17orf53. Experimental evidence at protein level: Swiss-Prot protein existence level 1. DNA-binding protein involved in homologous recombination that acts by recruiting the MCM8-MCM9 helicase complex to sites of DNA damage to promote DNA repair synthesis. From Homo sapiens (Human).
   6126..6209    +  CDS            large T antigen (fragment): large T antigen from SV40 (simian virus 40)
   6232..6366    +  polyA_signal   SV40 poly(A) signal: SV40 polyadenylation signal
   6395..6560    -  mobile_element Tn7L: mini-Tn7 element (left end of the Tn7 transposon) Tn7
   6723..6       +  CDS            lacZα (fragment) (across the origin): LacZα fragment of β-galactosidase; lacZ fragment
