[The description below was written by a language model from this plasmid's Addgene catalogue record and pLannotate feature annotations shown in this document.]
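Description:
pFastBac1-C17orf53-FLAG is a baculovirus donor (transfer) plasmid built on the Invitrogen pFastBac1 backbone and intended for producing a recombinant bacmid, from which human C17orf53 can be expressed in insect cells. It is propagated in E. coli as a high-copy plasmid through a ColE1/pUC-type origin, with ampicillin selection provided by the β-lactamase gene. An f1 phage origin and a fragment of the pBR322 bom region are also present in the backbone. The sequenced record is 6,733 nt.

The payload lies between the right and left ends of a mini-Tn7 element (Tn7R and Tn7L). Within this transposable segment, the Autographa californica polyhedrin promoter, a very strong late baculoviral promoter, drives the human C17orf53 coding sequence, also known as HROB or MCM8IP. This gene encodes a DNA-binding protein that recruits the MCM8-MCM9 helicase complex to sites of DNA damage during homologous recombination repair. The insert was cloned between EcoRI and SalI sites, both retained, and according to the catalogue entry carries a C-terminal FLAG tag for detection or affinity purification. The tag is not separately annotated in the feature table. An SV40 polyadenylation signal, with an adjacent fragment of the large T antigen region, terminates the transcript.

The mini-Tn7 also contains a gentamicin acetyltransferase gene under the integron Pc promoter. When the cassette transposes into a bacmid in a suitable E. coli host, the gentamicin marker travels with the expression unit and allows selection of recombinant bacmids. The resulting bacmid is then used to generate baculovirus for expressing FLAG-tagged C17orf53 in insect cells.
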