Addgene plasmid #211447: pFastBac1-C17orf53-FLAG
Purpose: generation of Bacmid for insect cell expression of C17orf53 C-terminally fused to FLAG-Tag
Depositing lab: Helmut Pospiech. Depositing organization: Leibniz Institute on Aging - Fritz Lipmann Institute (FLI).
Backbone
  Vector backbone: pFastBac1
  Backbone manufacturer: Invitrogen
  Vector type: Insect Expression
Growth in bacteria
  Bacterial resistance: Ampicillin, 100 μg/mL
  Growth temperature: 37°C
  Growth strain: DH5alpha
  Copy number: High Copy
Gene/Insert
  Gene/Insert name: C17orf53 (alt names: HROB; MCM8IP)
  Species: H. sapiens (human)
  Entrez Gene: HROB (a.k.a. C17orf53, MCM8IP)
  Tag / fusion protein: FLAG-Tag (C terminal on insert)
  Cloning method: Restriction Enzyme; 5′ cloning site EcoRI (not destroyed); 3′ cloning site SalI (not destroyed)
Terms and licenses: Academic/Nonprofit Terms; Industry Terms: Not Available to Industry
Depositor comments: generated by Hannes Schmietendorf (Leibniz Institute on Aging - Fritz Lipmann Institute, D-07745 Jena, Germany)
How to cite: pFastBac1-C17orf53-FLAG was a gift from Helmut Pospiech (Addgene plasmid # 211447 ; http://n2t.net/addgene:211447 ; RRID:Addgene_211447)
